>Addgene plasmid #222965 | pDonor-FMR1-dCGG0 | addgene full sequence | sequence record 445048 | Addgene NGS Result
AGCGCCCAATACGCAAACCGCCTCTCCCCGCGCGTTGGCCGATTCATTAATGCAGCTGGCACGACAGGTT
TCCCGACTGGAAAGCGGGCAGTGAGCGCAACGCAATTAATGTGAGTTAGCTCACTCATTAGGCACCCCAG
GCTTTACACTTTATGCTTCCGGCTCGTATGTTGTGTGGAATTGTGAGCGGATAACAATTTCACACAGGAA
ACAGCTATGACCATGATTACGCCAAGCTTGGTACCGAGCTCGGAGGGTCTGAGGAAAGGCTCACATTTTG
AGATCCCGACTCAATCCATGTCCCTTAAAGGGCACAGGGTGTCTCCACAGGGCCGCCCAAAATCTGGTGA
GAGAGGGCGTAGACGCCTCACCTTCTGCCTCTACGGGTCACAAAAGCCTGGGTCACCCTGGTTGCCACTG
TTCCTAGTTCAAAGTCTTCTTCTGTCTAATCCTTCACCCCTATTCTCGCCTTCCACTCCACCTCCCGCTC
AGTCAGACTGCGCTACTTTGAACCGGACCAAACCAAACCAAACCAAACCAAACCAAACCAGACCAGACAC
CCCCTCCCGCGGAATCCCAGAGAGGCCGAACTGGGATAACCGGATGCATTTGATTTCCCACGCCACTGAG
TGCACCTCTGCAGAAATGGGCGTTCTGGCCCTCGCGAGGCAGTGCGACCTGTCACCGCCCTTCAGCCTTC
CCGCCCTCCACCAAGCCCGCGCACGCCCGGCCCGCGCGTCTGTCTTTCGACCCGGCACCCCGGCCGGTTC
CCAGCAGCGCGCATGCGCGCGCTCCCAGGCCACTTGAAGAGAGAGGGCGGGGCCGAGGGGCTGAGCCCGC
GGGGGGAGGGAACAGCGTTGATCACGTGACGTGGTTTCAGTGTTTACACCCGCAGCGGGCCGGGGGTTCG
GCCTCAGTCAGGCGCTCAGCTCCGTTTCGGTTTCACTTCCGGTGGAGGGCCGCCTCTGAGCGGGCGGCGG
GCCGACGGCGAGCGCGGGCGGCGGCGGTGACGGAGGCGCCGCTGCCAGGGGGCGTGCGGCAGCGCTGGGC
CTCGAGCGCCCGCAGCCCACCTCTCGGGGGCGGGCTCCCGGCGCTAGCAGGGCTGAAGAGAAGATGGAGG
AGCTGGTGGTGGAAGTGCGGGGCTCCAATGGCGCTTTCTACAAGGTACTTGGCTCTAGGGCAGGCCCCAT
CTTCGCCCTTCCTTCCCTCCCTTTTCTTCTTGGTGTCGGCGGGAGGCAGGCCCGGGGCCCTCTTCCCGAG
CACCGCGCCTGGGTGCCAGGGCACGCTCGGCGGGATGTTGTTGGGAGGGAAGGACTGGACTTGGGGCCTG
TTGGAAGCCCCTCTCCGACTCCGAGAGGCCCTAGCGCCTATCGAAATGAGAGACCAGCGAGGAGAGGGTT
CTCTTTCGGCGCCGAGCCCCGCCGGGGTGAGCTGGGGATGGGCGAGGGCCGGCGGCAGGTACTAGAGCCG
GGCGGGAAGGGCCGAAATCGGCGCTAAGTGACGGCGATGGCTTATTCCCCCTTTCCTAAACATCATCTCC
CAGCGGGATCCGGGCCTGTCGTGTGGGTAGTTGTGGAGGAGCGGGGGGCGCTTCAGCCGGGCCGCCTCCT
GCAGCGCCAAGAGGGCTTCAGGTCTCCTTTGGCTTCTCTTTTCCGGTCTAGCATTGGGACTTCGGAGAGC
TCCACTGTTCTGGGCGAGGGCTGTGAAGAAAGAGTAGTAAGAAGCGGTAGTCGGCACGCTCGAGCATGCA
TCTAGAGGGCCCAATTCGCCCTATAGTGAGTCGTATTACAATTCACTGGCCGTCGTTTTACAACGTCGTG
ACTGGGAAAACCCTGGCGTTACCCAACTTAATCGCCTTGCAGCACATCCCCCTTTCGCCAGCTGGCGTAA
TAGCGAAGAGGCCCGCACCGATCGCCCTTCCCAACAGTTGCGCAGCCTGAATGGCGAATGG
[124 nt withheld, positions 1952-2075]
C
[91 nt withheld, positions 2077-2167]
A
[49 nt withheld, positions 2169-2217]
CCTTTGACGTTGGAGTCCACGTTCTTT
[37 nt withheld, positions 2245-2281]
ACCCTATCTCGGTCTATTCTTTTGATTTATAAGGGATTTTGCCGATTTCGGCCTATTGGTTAAAAAATGA
GCTGATTTAACAAAAATTTAACGCGAATTTTAACAAAATTCAGGGCGCAAGGGCTGCTAAAGGAAGCGGA
ACACGTAGAAAGCCAGTCCGCAGAAACGGTGCTGACCCCGGATGAATGTCAGCTACTGGGCTATCTGGAC
AAGGGAAAACGCAAGCGCAAAGAGAAAGCAGGTAGCTTGCAGTGGGCTTACATGGCGATAGCTAGACTGG
GCGGTTTTATGGACAGCAAGCGAACCGGAATTGCCAGCTGGGGCGCCCTCTGGTAAGGTTGGGAAGCCCT
GCAAAGTAAACTGGATGGCTTTCTTGCCGCCAAGGATCTGATGGCGCAGGGGATCAAGATCTGATCAAGA
GACAGGATGAGGATCGTTTCGCATGATTGAACAAGATGGATTGCACGCAGGTTCTCCGGCCGCTTGGGTG
GAGAGGCTATTCGGCTATGACTGGGCACAACAGACAATCGGCTGCTCTGATGCCGCCGTGTTCCGGCTGT
CAGCGCAGGGGCGCCCGGTTCTTTTTGTCAAGACCGACCTGTCCGGTGCCCTGAATGAACTGCAGGACGA
GGCAGCGCGGCTATCGTGGCTGGCCACGACGGGCGTTCCTTGCGCAGCTGTGCTCGACGTTGTCACTGAA
GCGGGAAGGGACTGGCTGCTATTGGGCGAAGTGCCGGGGCAGGATCTCCTGTCATCCCACCTTGCTCCTG
CCGAGAAAGTATCCATCATGGCTGATGCAATGCGGCGGCTGCATACGCTTGATCCGGCTACCTGCCCATT
CGACCACCAAGCGAAACATCGCATCGAGCGAGCACGTACTCGGATGGAAGCCGGTCTTGTCGATCAGGAT
GATCTGGACGAAGAGCATCAGGGGCTCGCGCCAGCCGAACTGTTCGCCAGGCTCAAGGCGCGCATGCCCG
ACGGCGAGGATCTCGTCGTGACCCATGGCGATGCCTGCTTGCCGAATATCATGGTGGAAAATGGCCGCTT
TTCTGGATTCATCGACTGTGGCCGGCTGGGTGTGGCGGACCGCTATCAGGACATAGCGTTGGCTACCCGT
GATATTGCTGAAGAGCTTGGCGGCGAATGGGCTGACCGCTTCCTCGTGCTTTACGGTATCGCCGCTCCCG
ATTCGCAGCGCATCGCCTTCTATCGCCTTCTTGACGAGTTCTTCTGAATTGAAAAAGGAAGAGTATGAGT
ATTCAACATTTCCGTGTCGCCCTTATTCCCTTTTTTGCGGCATTTTGCCTTCCTGTTTTTGCTCACCCAG
AAACGCTGGTGAAAGTAAAAGATGCTGAAGATCAGTTGGGTGCACGAGTGGGTTACATCGAACTGGATCT
CAACAGCGGTAAGATCCTTGAGAGTTTTCGCCCCGAAGAACGTTTTCCAATGATGAGCACTTTTAAAGTT
CTGCTATGTGGCGCGGTATTATCCCGTATTGACGCCGGGCAAGAGCAACTCGGTCGCCGCATACACTATT
CTCAGAATGACTTGGTTGAGTACTCACCAGTCACAGAAAAGCATCTTACGGATGGCATGACAGTAAGAGA
ATTATGCAGTGCTGCCATAACCATGAGTGATAACACTGCGGCCAACTTACTTCTGACAACGATCGGAGGA
CCGAAGGAGCTAACCGCTTTTTTGCACAACATGGGGGATCATGTAACTCGCCTTGATCGTTGGGAACCGG
AGCTGAATGAAGCCATACCAAACGACGAGCGTGACACCACGATGCCTGTAGCAATGGCAACAACGTTGCG
CAAACTATTAACTGGCGAACTACTTACTCTAGCTTCCCGGCAACAATTAATAGACTGGATGGAGGCGGAT
AAAGTTGCAGGACCACTTCTGCGCTCGGCCCTTCCGGCTGGCTGGTTTATTGCTGATAAATCTGGAGCCG
GTGAGCGTGGGTCTCGCGGTATCATTGCAGCACTGGGGCCAGATGGTAAGCCCTCCCGTATCGTAGTTAT
CTACACGACGGGGAGTCAGGCAACTATGGATGAACGAAATAGACAGATCGCTGAGATAGGTGCCTCACTG
ATTAAGCATTGGTAACTGTCAGACCAAGTTTACTCATATATACTTTAGATTGATTTAAAACTTCATTTTT
AATTTAAAAGGATCTAGGTGAAGATCCTTTTTGATAATCTCATGACCAAAATCCCTTAACGTGAGTTTTC
GTTCCACTGAGCGTCAGACCCCGTAGAAAAGATCAAAGGATCTTCTTGAGATCCTTTTTTTCTGCGCGTA
ATCTGCTGCTTGCAAACAAAAAAACCACCGCTACCAGCGGTGGTTTGTTTGCCGGATCAAGAGCTACCAA
CTCTTTTTCCGAAGGTAACTGGCTTCAGCAGAGCGCAGATACCAAATACTGTTCTTCTAGTGTAGCCGTA
GTTAGGCCACCACTTCAAGAACTCTGTAGCACCGCCTACATACCTCGCTCTGCTAATCCTGTTACCAGTG
GCTGCTGCCAGTGGCGATAAGTCGTGTCTTACCGGGTTGGACTCAAGACGATAGTTACCGGATAAGGCGC
AGCGGTCGGGCTGAACGGGGGGTTCGTGCACACAGCCCAGCTTGGAGCGAACGACCTACACCGAACTGAG
ATACCTACAGCGTGAGCTATGAGAAAGCGCCACGCTTCCCGAAGGGAGAAAGGCGGACAGGTATCCGGTA
AGCGGCAGGGTCGGAACAGGAGAGCGCACGAGGGAGCTTCCAGGGGGAAACGCCTGGTATCTTTATAGTC
CTGTCGGGTTTCGCCACCTCTGACTTGAGCGTCGATTTTTGTGATGCTCGTCAGGGGGGCGGAGCCTATG
GAAAAACGCCAGCAACGCGGCCTTTTTACGGTTCCTGGCCTTTTGCTGGCCTTTTGCTCACATGTTCTTT
CCTGCGTTATCCCCTGATTCTGTGGATAACCGTATTACCGCCTTTGAGTGAGCTGATACCGCTCGCCGCA
GCCGAACGACCGAGCGCAGCGAGTCAGTGAGCGAGGAAGCGGAAG
Features (pLannotate 1.2.2; 13 found; start..end, strand, type, name):
      2..94      +  CDS            lacI (fragment): lac repressor; lacI; The lac repressor binds to the lac operator to inhibit transcription in E. coli. This inhibition can be relieved by adding lactose or isopropyl-β-D-thiogalactopyranoside (IPTG).
    107..128     +  protein_bind   CAP binding site: CAP binding activates transcription in the presence of cAMP. E. coli catabolite activator protein
    143..173     +  promoter       lac promoter: promoter for the E. coli lac operon
    181..197     +  protein_bind   lac operator: The lac repressor binds to the lac operator to inhibit transcription in E. coli. This inhibition can be relieved by adding lactose or isopropyl-β-D-thiogalactopyranoside (IPTG). lac repressor encoded by lacI
    815..941     +  ncRNA          FMR1-AS1 2: Accession: RF02118 - FMR1 antisense RNA 1 conserved region 2
   1770..1788    -  promoter       T7 promoter: promoter for bacteriophage T7 RNA polymerase
   1791..1948    +  CDS            lacZα (fragment): LacZα fragment of β-galactosidase; lacZ fragment
   1952..2380    +  rep_origin     f1 ori (sequence partly withheld): f1 bacteriophage origin of replication; arrow indicates direction of (+) strand synthesis
   2393..2692    +  CDS            tnpA (fragment): TN5P_ECOLX - Also known as tnp. Experimental evidence at protein level: Swiss-Prot protein existence level 1. Mediates transposition of transposon Tn5 by a 'cut and paste' mechanism. First, the monomeric transposase binds the 19 bp inverted DNA repeats flanking the transposon. Then, dimerization of the DNA- bound transposase creates a synaptic DNA complex. After nicking of the first DNA strand, excision of the transposon proceeds through a series of intermediates. The transposase then mediates the insertion of the transposon at a new site by strand transfer. The activity of the wild- type tran
   2724..3515    +  CDS            neo: KKA2_KLEPN - Also known as kan, nptII. Experimental evidence at protein level: Swiss-Prot protein existence level 1. Resistance to kanamycin, neomycin, paromomycin, ribostamycin, butirosin and gentamicin B. From Klebsiella pneumoniae.
   3519..3535    +  promoter       AmpR promoter (fragment): bla
   3536..4396    +  CDS            AmpR: β-lactamase; bla; confers resistance to ampicillin, carbenicillin, and related antibiotics
   4567..5155    +  rep_origin     ori: high-copy-number ColE1/pMB1/pBR322/pUC origin of replication
