[The description below was written by a language model from this plasmid's Addgene catalogue record and pLannotate feature annotations shown in this document.]
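Description:
pDonor-FMR1-dCGG0 is a homology-directed repair donor plasmid used with CRISPR genome editing to generate human cell lines in which the FMR1 gene carries no CGG repeats. The insert, assembled by Gibson cloning, is a human FMR1 homologous template spanning the 5' UTR region with the CGG repeat tract deleted. When it is supplied alongside a nuclease cut at the locus, recombination with this template should replace the endogenous repeat-containing sequence with the 0-CGG allele. The nuclease and guide components are not part of this plasmid, and the record does not describe them.

The 5,336 nt sequence annotation is consistent with a compact bacterial cloning backbone. It has a high-copy ColE1/pUC-type origin, an f1 origin, and AmpR (β-lactamase), matching the listed ampicillin selection. A neo/nptII coding sequence with an adjacent Tn5 fragment is also present and could confer kanamycin resistance in bacteria. The cloning site is flanked by lac promoter/operator elements, a lacZα fragment and a T7 promoter. Between these lies the roughly 1.5 kb unannotated region presumed to hold the FMR1 homology sequence, within which the only hit is a conserved region of the FMR1-AS1 antisense RNA, as expected for genomic sequence around the FMR1 promoter and 5' UTR.

Although the catalogue names OCT4-2A-eGFP-PGK-Puro as the backbone, the feature table shows no eGFP, 2A peptide, PGK promoter or puromycin resistance cassette. These reporter and selection elements therefore appear to have been removed, and no mammalian selection marker or promoter is annotated. The associated work used the resulting lines to study how FMR1 CGG repeats influence mRNA localization and cellular stress in developing neurons.
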