Addgene plasmid #222965: pDonor-FMR1-dCGG0
Purpose: To create 0CGG FMR1 cell line
Depositing lab: Xinyu Zhao. Depositing organization: University of Wisconsin, Madison. Publication: CGG repeats in the human FMR1 gene regulate mRNA localization and cellular stress in developing neurons. Sirois CL, Guo Y, Li M, Wolkoff NE, Korabelnikov T, Sandoval S, Lee J, Shen M, Contractor A, Sousa AMM, Bhattacharyya A, Zhao X. Cell Rep. 2024 Jun 11;43(6):114330. doi: 10.1016/j.celrep.2024.114330. PubMed 38865241.
Backbone
  Vector backbone: OCT4-2A-eGFP-PGK-Puro
  Backbone manufacturer: Rudolf Jaenisch (Addgene #31938)
  Vector type: CRISPR
Growth in bacteria
  Bacterial resistance: Ampicillin, 100 μg/mL
  Growth temperature: 37°C
  Growth strain: NEB Stable
  Copy number: High Copy
Gene/Insert
  Gene/Insert name: FMR1 homologous template no CGG repeats
  Species: H. sapiens (human)
  Mutation: CGG repeats deleted from 5' UTR
  Entrez Gene: FMR1 (a.k.a. FMRP, FRAXA, POF, POF1)
  Cloning method: Gibson Cloning
Terms and licenses: Academic/Nonprofit Terms; Industry Terms: Not Available to Industry
How to cite: pDonor-FMR1-dCGG0 was a gift from Xinyu Zhao (Addgene plasmid # 222965 ; http://n2t.net/addgene:222965 ; RRID:Addgene_222965)
